Addgene plasmid #247019: pWidom601.CDKN2Bp.601
Purpose: Two Widom601 sequences, with a short linker with sequence from the CDKN2B locus between them. For large scale PCR amplification of DNA for nucleosome refolding.
Depositing lab: Chen Davidovich. Depositing organization: Monash University. Publication: RNA exploits an exposed regulatory site to inhibit the enzymatic activity of PRC2. Zhang Q, McKenzie NJ, Warneford-Thomson R, Gail EH, Flanigan SF, Owen BM, Lauman R, Levina V, Garcia BA, Schittenhelm RB, Bonasio R, Davidovich C. Nat Struct Mol Biol. 2019 Mar;26(3):237-247. doi: 10.1038/s41594-019-0197-y. Epub 2019 Mar 4. PubMed 30833789.
Backbone
  Vector backbone: pUC19
  Vector type: Synthetic Biology
Growth in bacteria
  Bacterial resistance: Ampicillin, 100 μg/mL
  Growth temperature: 37°C
  Growth strain: DH5alpha
  Copy number: High Copy
Gene/Insert
  Gene/Insert name: Widom601 sequences and CDKN2B locus
  Species: Synthetic
  Cloning method: Restriction Enzyme; 5′ cloning site unknown (unknown if destroyed)
Terms and licenses: Academic/Nonprofit Terms; Industry Terms: Not Available to Industry
How to cite: pWidom601.CDKN2Bp.601 was a gift from Chen Davidovich (Addgene plasmid # 247019 ; http://n2t.net/addgene:247019 ; RRID:Addgene_247019)
