[The description below was written by a language model from this plasmid's Addgene catalogue record and pLannotate feature annotations shown in this document.]
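Description:
pWidom601.CDKN2Bp.601 is a small (about 3.1 kb) pUC19-based bacterial plasmid that serves as a template source for nucleosomal DNA rather than as an expression vector. It is propagated in E. coli through the high-copy ColE1/pUC origin of replication and selected with ampicillin through the AmpR (β-lactamase) gene driven by its own bla promoter. The remaining annotated features are standard pUC19 remnants: the CAP binding site, lac promoter and lac operator, followed by a lacZα fragment, along with short fragments annotated as lacI, bom and rop. None of these has a role in the plasmid's intended use.

The insert is a synthetic DNA consisting of two copies of the Widom 601 sequence, a strong nucleosome-positioning element, joined by a short linker with sequence taken from the CDKN2B locus. The automated feature table does not annotate this insert. An unannotated gap between the lac operator and the lacZα fragment, where the pUC19 cloning region lies, is the likely location, though the record does not confirm it. The insert was introduced by restriction enzyme cloning, but the cloning sites are not recorded.

According to the record, the plasmid is used as a template for large-scale PCR amplification of the 601–linker–601 fragment, which then goes into nucleosome refolding. With two positioning sequences, the product would be expected to assemble into a dinucleosome with defined linker DNA. The associated publication concerns regulation of PRC2 enzymatic activity, which suggests use as a chromatin substrate for in vitro assays of that kind, although the record does not state this.
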