Features (pLannotate 1.2.2; 10 found; start..end, strand, type, name):
      1..589     +  rep_origin     ori: high-copy-number ColE1/pMB1/pBR322/pUC origin of replication
    772..864     +  CDS            lacI (fragment): lac repressor; lacI; The lac repressor binds to the lac operator to inhibit transcription in E. coli. This inhibition can be relieved by adding lactose or isopropyl-β-D-thiogalactopyranoside (IPTG).
    877..898     +  protein_bind   CAP binding site: CAP binding activates transcription in the presence of cAMP. E. coli catabolite activator protein
    913..943     +  promoter       lac promoter: promoter for the E. coli lac operon
    951..967     +  protein_bind   lac operator: The lac repressor binds to the lac operator to inhibit transcription in E. coli. This inhibition can be relieved by adding lactose or isopropyl-β-D-thiogalactopyranoside (IPTG). lac repressor encoded by lacI
   1439..1596    +  CDS            lacZα (fragment): LacZα fragment of β-galactosidase; lacZ fragment
   1602..1701    -  misc_feature   bom (fragment): basis of mobility region from pBR322
   1803..1838    -  CDS            rop (fragment): Rop protein, which maintains plasmids at low copy number; rop
   1933..2037    +  promoter       AmpR promoter: bla
   2038..2898    +  CDS            AmpR: β-lactamase; bla; confers resistance to ampicillin, carbenicillin, and related antibiotics
>Addgene plasmid #247019 | pWidom601.CDKN2Bp.601 | addgene full sequence | sequence record 492516 | Addgene NGS Result
TTGAGATCCTTTTTTTCTGCGCGTAATCTGCTGCTTGCAAACAAAAAAACCACCGCTACCAGCGGTGGTT
TGTTTGCCGGATCAAGAGCTACCAACTCTTTTTCCGAAGGTAACTGGCTTCAGCAGAGCGCAGATACCAA
ATACTGTTCTTCTAGTGTAGCCGTAGTTAGGCCACCACTTCAAGAACTCTGTAGCACCGCCTACATACCT
CGCTCTGCTAATCCTGTTACCAGTGGCTGCTGCCAGTGGCGATAAGTCGTGTCTTACCGGGTTGGACTCA
AGACGATAGTTACCGGATAAGGCGCAGCGGTCGGGCTGAACGGGGGGTTCGTGCACACAGCCCAGCTTGG
AGCGAACGACCTACACCGAACTGAGATACCTACAGCGTGAGCTATGAGAAAGCGCCACGCTTCCCGAAGG
GAGAAAGGCGGACAGGTATCCGGTAAGCGGCAGGGTCGGAACAGGAGAGCGCACGAGGGAGCTTCCAGGG
GGAAACGCCTGGTATCTTTATAGTCCTGTCGGGTTTCGCCACCTCTGACTTGAGCGTCGATTTTTGTGAT
GCTCGTCAGGGGGGCGGAGCCTATGGAAAAACGCCAGCAACGCGGCCTTTTTACGGTTCCTGGCCTTTTG
CTGGCCTTTTGCTCACATGTTCTTTCCTGCGTTATCCCCTGATTCTGTGGATAACCGTATTACCGCCTTT
GAGTGAGCTGATACCGCTCGCCGCAGCCGAACGACCGAGCGCAGCGAGTCAGTGAGCGAGGAAGCGGAAG
AGCGCCCAATACGCAAACCGCCTCTCCCCGCGCGTTGGCCGATTCATTAATGCAGCTGGCACGACAGGTT
TCCCGACTGGAAAGCGGGCAGTGAGCGCAACGCAATTAATGTGAGTTAGCTCACTCATTAGGCACCCCAG
GCTTTACACTTTATGCTTCCGGCTCGTATGTTGTGTGGAATTGTGAGCGGATAACAATTTCACACAGGAA
ACAGCTATGACCATGATTACGCCAAGCTTGCATGCAGGCCTCTGCAGTCGACGGGCCCGGGATCCGATGA
TATCGGATGTATATATCTGACACGTGCCTGGAGACTAGGGAGTAATCCCCTTGGCGGTTAAAACGCGGGG
GACAGCGCGTACGTGCGTTTAAGCGGTGCTAGAGCTGTCTACGACCAATTGAGCGGCCTCGGCACCGGGA
TTCTCGATATCCCCGGGGCCGGCTGGCTCCCCACTCTGCCAGAGCGAGGCGGGGCAGGGCGCCGATATCG
GATGTATATATCTGACACGTGCCTGGAGACTAGGGAGTAATCCCCTTGGCGGTTAAAACGCGGGGGACAG
CGCGTACGTGCGTTTAAGCGGTGCTAGAGCTGTCTACGACCAATTGAGCGGCCTCGGCACCGGGATTCTC
GATATCATCTAGATGCATTCGCGAGGTACCGAGCTCGAATTCACTGGCCGTCGTTTTACAACGTCGTGAC
TGGGAAAACCCTGGCGTTACCCAACTTAATCGCCTTGCAGCACATCCCCCTTTCGCCAGCTGGCGTAATA
GCGAAGAGGCCCGCACCGATCGCCCTTCCCAACAGTTGCGCAGCCTGAATGGCGAATGGCGCCTGATGCG
GTATTTTCTCCTTACGCATCTGTGCGGTATTTCACACCGCATATGGTGCACTCTCAGTACAATCTGCTCT
GATGCCGCATAGTTAAGCCAGCCCCGACACCCGCCAACACCCGCTGACGCGCCCTGACGGGCTTGTCTGC
TCCCGGCATCCGCTTACAGACAAGCTGTGACCGTCTCCGGGAGCTGCATGTGTCAGAGGTTTTCACCGTC
ATCACCGAAACGCGCGAGACGAAAGGGCCTCGTGATACGCCTATTTTTATAGGTTAATGTCATGATAATA
ATGGTTTCTTAGACGTCAGGTGGCACTTTTCGGGGAAATGTGCGCGGAACCCCTATTTGTTTATTTTTCT
AAATACATTCAAATATGTATCCGCTCATGAGACAATAACCCTGATAAATGCTTCAATAATATTGAAAAAG
GAAGAGTATGAGTATTCAACATTTCCGTGTCGCCCTTATTCCCTTTTTTGCGGCATTTTGCCTTCCTGTT
TTTGCTCACCCAGAAACGCTGGTGAAAGTAAAAGATGCTGAAGATCAGTTGGGTGCACGAGTGGGTTACA
TCGAACTGGATCTCAACAGCGGTAAGATCCTTGAGAGTTTTCGCCCCGAAGAACGTTTTCCAATGATGAG
CACTTTTAAAGTTCTGCTATGTGGCGCGGTATTATCCCGTATTGACGCCGGGCAAGAGCAACTCGGTCGC
CGCATACACTATTCTCAGAATGACTTGGTTGAGTACTCACCAGTCACAGAAAAGCATCTTACGGATGGCA
TGACAGTAAGAGAATTATGCAGTGCTGCCATAACCATGAGTGATAACACTGCGGCCAACTTACTTCTGAC
AACGATCGGAGGACCGAAGGAGCTAACCGCTTTTTTGCACAACATGGGGGATCATGTAACTCGCCTTGAT
CGTTGGGAACCGGAGCTGAATGAAGCCATACCAAACGACGAGCGTGACACCACGATGCCTGTAGCAATGG
CAACAACGTTGCGCAAACTATTAACTGGCGAACTACTTACTCTAGCTTCCCGGCAACAATTAATAGACTG
GATGGAGGCGGATAAAGTTGCAGGACCACTTCTGCGCTCGGCCCTTCCGGCTGGCTGGTTTATTGCTGAT
AAATCTGGAGCCGGTGAGCGTGGGTCTCGCGGTATCATTGCAGCACTGGGGCCAGATGGTAAGCCCTCCC
GTATCGTAGTTATCTACACGACGGGGAGTCAGGCAACTATGGATGAACGAAATAGACAGATCGCTGAGAT
AGGTGCCTCACTGATTAAGCATTGGTAACTGTCAGACCAAGTTTACTCATATATACTTTAGATTGATTTA
AAACTTCATTTTTAATTTAAAAGGATCTAGGTGAAGATCCTTTTTGATAATCTCATGACCAAAATCCCTT
AACGTGAGTTTTCGTTCCACTGAGCGTCAGACCCCGTAGAAAAGATCAAAGGATCTTC
